>Addgene plasmid #136377 | pYPQ141-ZmUbi-RZ-Aac.3 | depositor full sequence | sequence record 263174 | pYPQ141-ZmUbi-RZ-Aac.3 sequence 5094 bps
TTTCCCAGTCACGACGTTGTAAAACGACGGCCAGTCTTAAGCTCGGGCCCAAATAATGATTTTATTTTGA
CTGATAGTGACCTGTTCGTTGCAACAAATTGATGAGCAATGCTTTTTTATAATGCCAACTTTGTATACAA
AAGTTGCCCCATGGCGTTCCCTCTAGAGAGATAATGAGCATTGCATGTCTAAGTTATAAAAAATTACCAC
ATATTTTTTTTGTCACACTTGTTTGAAGTGCAGTTTATCTATCTTTATACATATATTTAAACTTTACTCT
ACGAATAATATAATCTATAGTACTACAATAATATCAGTGTTTTAGAGAATCATATAAATGAACAGTTAGA
CATGGTCTAAAGGACAATTGAGTATTTTGACAACAGGACTCTACAGTTTTATCTTTTTAGTGTGCATGTG
TTCTCCTTTTTTTTTGCAAATAGCTTCACCTATATAATACTTCATCCATTTTATTAGTACATCCATTTAG
GGTTTAGGGTTAATGGTTTTTATAGACTAATTTTTTTAGTACATCTATTTTATTCTATTTTAGCCTCTAA
ATTAAGAAAACTAAAACTCTATTTTAGTTTTTTTATTTAATAATTTAGATATAAAATAGAATAAAATAAA
GTGACTAAAAATTAAACAAATACCCTTTAAGAAATTAAAAAAACTAAGGAAACATTTTTCTTGTTTCGAG
TAGATAATGCCAGCCTGTTAAACGCCGTCGACGAGTCTAACGGACACCAACCAGCGAACCAGCAGCGTCG
CGTCGGGCCAAGCGAAGCAGACGGCACGGCATCTCTGTCGCTGCCTCTGGACCCCTCTCGAGAGTTCCGC
TCCACCGTTGGACTTGCTCCGCTGTCGGCATCCAGAAATTGCGTGGCGGAGCGGCAGACGTGAGCCGGCA
CGGCAGGCGGCCTCCTCCTCCTCTCACGGCACCGGCAGCTACGGGGGATTCCTTTCCCACCGCTCCTTCG
CTTTCCCTTCCTCGCCCGCCGTAATAAATAGACACCCCCTCCACACCCTCTTTCCCCAACCTCGTGTTGT
TCGGAGCGCACACACACACAACCAGATCTCCCCCAAATCCACCCGTCGGCACCTCCGCTTCAAGGTACGC
CGCTCGTCCTCCCCCCCCCCCCCCTCTCTACCTTCTCTAGATCGGCGTTCCGGTCCATGGTTAGGGCCCG
GTAGTTCTACTTCTGTTCATGTTTGTGTTAGATCCGTGTTTGTGTTAGATCCGTGCTGCTAGCGTTCGTA
CACGGATGCGACCTGTACGTCAGACACGTTCTGATTGCTAACTTGCCAGTGTTTCTCTTTGGGGAATCCT
GGGATGGCTCTAGCCGTTCCGCAGACGGGATCGATTTCATGATTTTTTTTGTTTCGTTGCATAGGGTTTG
GTTTGCCCTTTTCCTTTATTTCAATATATGCCGTGCACTTGTTTGTCGGGTCATCTTTTCATGCTTTTTT
TTGTCTTGGTTGTGATGATGTGGTCTGGTTGGGCGGTCGTTCTAGATCGGAGTAGAATTAATTCTGTTTC
AAACTACCTGGTGGATTTATTAATTTTGGATCTGTATGTGTGTGCCATACATATTCATAGTTACGAATTG
AAGATGATGGATGGAAATATCGATCTAGGATAGGTATACATGTTGATGCGGGTTTTACTGATGCATATAC
AGAGATGCTTTTTGTTCGCTTGGTTGTGATGATGTGGTGTGGTTGGGCGGTCGTTCATTCGTTCTAGATC
GGAGTAGAATACTGTTTCAAACTACCTGGTGTATTTATTAATTTTGGAACTGTATGTGTGTGTCATACAT
CTTCATAGTTACGAGTTTAAGATGGATGGAAATATCGATCTAGGATAGGTATACATGTTGATGTGGGTTT
TACTGATGCATATACATGATGGCATATGCAGCATCTATTCATATGCTCTAACCTTGAGTACCTATCTATT
ATAATAAACAAGTATGTTTTATAATTATTTTGATCTTGATATACTTGGATGATGGCATATGCAGCAGCTA
TATGTGGATTTTTTTAGCCCTGCCTTCATACGCTATTTATTTGCTTGGTACTGTTTCTTTTGTCGATGCT
CACCCTGTTGTTTGGTGTTACTTCTGCAGGGATCCTAGACCCTGATGAGTCCGTGAGGACGAAACGAGTA
AGCTCGTCGGTCTAGAGGACAGAATTTTTCAACGGGTGTGCCAATGGCCACTTTCCAGGTGGCAAAGCCC
GTTGAGCTTCTCAGGCCAACATGAGGATCACCCATGTCTGCAGGGCCTGAGAAGTGGCACGAGACGGAGC
TCAGTCTGACCGCGGCGTCTCTGGCCGGCATGGTCCCAGCCTCCTCGCTGGCGCCGGCTGGGCAACATGC
TTCGGCATGGCGAATGGGACGGTACCCGGCCGGAATTCGACCCAGCTTTCTTGTACAAAGTTGGCATTAT
AAAAAATAATTGCTCATCAATTTGTTGCAACGAACAGGTCACTATCAGTCAAAATAAAATCATTATTTGC
CATCCAGCTGATATCCCCTATAGTGAGTCGTATTACATGGTCATAGCATCCCCTATAGTGAGTCGTATTA
CATGGTCATAGCTGTTTCCTGGCAGCTCTGGCCCGTGTCTCAAAATCTCTGATGTTACATTGCACAAGAT
AAAAATATATCATCATGCCTCCTCTGGACCAGCCAGGACAGAAATGCCTCGACTTCGCTGCTGCCCAAGG
TTGCCGGGTGACGCACACCGTGGAAACGGATGAAGGCACGAACCCAGTGGACATAAGCCTGTTCGGTTCG
TAAGCTGTAATGCAAGTAGCGTATGCGCTCACGCAACTGGTCCAGAACCTTGACCGAACGCAGCGGTGGT
AACGGCGCAGTGGCGGTTTTCATGGCTTGTTATGACTGTTTTTTTGGGGTACAGTCTATGCCTCGGGCAT
CCAAGCAGCAAGCGCGTTACGCCGTGGGTCGATGTTTGATGTTATGGAGCAGCAACGATGTTACGCAGCA
GGGCAGTCGCCCTAAAACAAAGTTAAACATCATGAGGGAAGCGGTGATCGCCGAAGTATCGACTCAACTA
TCAGAGGTAGTTGGCGTCATCGAGCGCCATCTCGAACCGACGTTGCTGGCCGTACATTTGTACGGCTCCG
CAGTGGATGGCGGCCTGAAGCCACACAGTGATATTGATTTGCTGGTTACGGTGACCGTAAGGCTTGATGA
AACAACGCGGCGAGCTTTGATCAACGACCTTTTGGAAACTTCGGCTTCCCCTGGAGAGAGCGAGATTCTC
CGCGCTGTAGAAGTCACCATTGTTGTGCACGACGACATCATTCCGTGGCGTTATCCAGCTAAGCGCGAAC
TGCAATTTGGAGAATGGCAGCGCAATGACATTCTTGCAGGTATCTTCGAGCCAGCCACGATCGACATTGA
TCTGGCTATCTTGCTGACAAAAGCAAGAGAACATAGCGTTGCCTTGGTAGGTCCAGCGGCGGAGGAACTC
TTTGATCCGGTTCCTGAACAGGATCTATTTGAGGCGCTAAATGAAACCTTAACGCTATGGAACTCGCCGC
CCGACTGGGCTGGCGATGAGCGAAATGTAGTGCTTACGTTGTCCCGCATTTGGTACAGCGCAGTAACCGG
CAAAATCGCGCCGAAGGATGTCGCTGCCGACTGGGCAATGGAGCGCCTGCCGGCCCAGTATCAGCCCGTC
ATACTTGAAGCTAGACAGGCTTATCTTGGACAAGAAGAAGATCGCTTGGCCTCGCGCGCAGATCAGTTGG
AAGAATTTGTCCACTACGTGAAAGGCGAGATCACCAAGGTAGTCGGCAAATAACCCTCGAGCCACCCATG
ACCAAAATCCCTTAACGTGAGTTACGCGTCGTTCCACTGAGCGTCAGACCCCGTAGAAAAGATCAAAGGA
TCTTCTTGAGATCCTTTTTTTCTGCGCGTAATCTGCTGCTTGCAAACAAAAAAACCACCGCTACCAGCGG
TGGTTTGTTTGCCGGATCAAGAGCTACCAACTCTTTTTCCGAAGGTAACTGGCTTCAGCAGAGCGCAGAT
ACCAAATACTGTCCTTCTAGTGTAGCCGTAGTTAGGCCACCACTTCAAGAACTCTGTAGCACCGCCTACA
TACCTCGCTCTGCTAATCCTGTTACCAGTGGCTGCTGCCAGTGGCGATAAGTCGTGTCTTACCGGGTTGG
ACTCAAGACGATAGTTACCGGATAAGGCGCAGCGGTCGGGCTGAACGGGGGGTTCGTGCACACAGCCCAG
CTTGGAGCGAACGACCTACACCGAACTGAGATACCTACAGCGTGAGCATTGAGAAAGCGCCACGCTTCCC
GAAGGGAGAAAGGCGGACAGGTATCCGGTAAGCGGCAGGGTCGGAACAGGAGAGCGCACGAGGGAGCTTC
CAGGGGGAAACGCCTGGTATCTTTATAGTCCTGTCGGGTTTCGCCACCTCTGACTTGAGCGTCGATTTTT
GTGATGCTCGTCAGGGGGGCGGAGCCTATGGAAAAACGCCAGCAACGCGGCCTTTTTACGGTTCCTGGCC
TTTTGCTGGCCTTTTGCTCACATGTTCTTTCCTGCGTTATCCCCTGATTCTGTGGATAACCGTATTACCG
CCTTTGAGTGAGCTGATACCGCTCGCCGCAGCCGAACGACCGAGCGCAGCGAGTCAGTGAGCGAGGAAGC
GGAAGAGCGCCCAATACGCAAACCGCCTCTCCCCGCGCGTTGGCCGATTCATTAATGCAGCTGGCACGAC
AGGTTTCCCGACTGGAAAGCGGGCAGTGAGCGCAACGCAATTAATACGCGTACCGCTCGCCAGGAAGAGT
TTGTAGAAACGCAAAAAGGCCATCCGTCAGGATGGCCTTCTGCTTAGTTTGATGCCTGGCAGTTTATGGC
GGGCGTCCTGCCCGCCACCCTCCGGGCCGTTGCTTCACAACGTTCAAATCCGCTCCCGGCGGATTTGTCC
TACTCAGGAGAGCGTTCACCGACAAACAACAGATAAAACGAAAGGCCCAGTCTTCCGACTGAGCCTTTCG
TTTTATTTGATGCCTGGCAGTTCCCTACTCTCGCGTTAACGCTTGCATGGATGT
Features (pLannotate 1.2.2; 15 found; start..end, strand, type, name):
     51..146     +  protein_bind   attL5: mutant version of attL; recombination site for the Gateway® LR reaction LR Clonase™
    167..2129    +  promoter       Ubi promoter: maize polyubiquitin gene promoter
   2142..2165    +  misc_RNA       sTRSV HHRz (fragment): hammerhead ribozyme from the tobacco ringspot virus satellite RNA (Khvorova et al., 2003)
   2259..2277    +  misc_RNA       MS2 stem loop: stem loop that binds the bacteriophage MS2 coat protein
   2420..2519    -  protein_bind   attL2: mutant version of attL; recombination site for the Gateway® LR reaction LR Clonase™
   2537..2555    -  promoter       T7 promoter: promoter for bacteriophage T7 RNA polymerase
   2572..2590    -  promoter       T7 promoter: promoter for bacteriophage T7 RNA polymerase
   2780..2803    +  promoter       Pc promoter (fragment): intI1 (promoter lies within the coding sequence); class 1 integron promoter
   2979..3035    +  CDS            GmR (fragment): gentamycin acetyltransferase; aacC1; confers resistance to gentamycin
   3042..3833    +  CDS            SmR: aminoglycoside adenylyltransferase (Murphy, 1985); aadA; confers resistance to spectinomycin and streptomycin
   3926..4514    +  rep_origin     ori: high-copy-number ColE1/pMB1/pBR322/pUC origin of replication
   4697..4789    +  CDS            lacI (fragment): lac repressor; lacI; The lac repressor binds to the lac operator to inhibit transcription in E. coli. This inhibition can be relieved by adding lactose or isopropyl-β-D-thiogalactopyranoside (IPTG).
   4844..4871    -  terminator     rrnB T2 terminator: transcription terminator T2 from the E. coli rrnB gene
   5003..5046    +  terminator     rrnB T1 terminator: Escherichia coli rrnB; transcription terminator T1 from the E. coli rrnB gene
   5093..35      -  CDS            lacZα (fragment) (across the origin): LacZα fragment of β-galactosidase; lacZ fragment
