>Addgene plasmid #136377 | pYPQ141-ZmUbi-RZ-Aac.3 | addgene full sequence | sequence record 271513 | Addgene NGS Result
TTTCCCAGTCACGACGTTGTAAAACGACGGCCAGTCTTAAGCTCGGGCCCAATAATGATTTTATTTTGAC
TGATAGTGACCTGTTCGTTGCAACAAATTGATGAGCAATGCTTTTTTATAATGCCAACTTTGTATACAAA
AGTTGCCCCATGGCGTTCCCTCTAGAGAGATAATGAGCATTGCATGTCTAAGTTATAAAAAATTACCACA
TATTTTTTTTGTCACACTTGTTTGAAGTGCAGTTTATCTATCTTTATACATATATTTAAACTTTACTCTA
CGAATAATATAATCTATAGTACTACAATAATATCAGTGTTTTAGAGAATCATATAAATGAACAGTTAGAC
ATGGTCTAAAGGACAATTGAGTATTTTGACAACAGGACTCTACAGTTTTATCTTTTTAGTGTGCATGTGT
TCTCCTTTTTTTTTGCAAATAGCTTCACCTATATAATACTTCATCCATTTTATTAGTACATCCATTTAGG
GTTTAGGGTTAATGGTTTTTATAGACTAATTTTTTTAGTACATCTATTTTATTCTATTTTAGCCTCTAAA
TTAAGAAAACTAAAACTCTATTTTAGTTTTTTTATTTAATAATTTAGATATAAAATAGAATAAAATAAAG
TGACTAAAAATTAAACAAATACCCTTTAAGAAATTAAAAAAACTAAGGAAACATTTTTCTTGTTTCGAGT
AGATAATGCCAGCCTGTTAAACGCCGTCGACGAGTCTAACGGACACCAACCAGCGAACCAGCAGCGTCGC
GTCGGGCCAAGCGAAGCAGACGGCACGGCATCTCTGTCGCTGCCTCTGGACCCCTCTCGAGAGTTCCGCT
CCACCGTTGGACTTGCTCCGCTGTCGGCATCCAGAAATTGCGTGGCGGAGCGGCAGACGTGAGCCGGCAC
GGCAGGCGGCCTCCTCCTCCTCTCACGGCACCGGCAGCTACGGGGGATTCCTTTCCCACCGCTCCTTCGC
TTTCCCTTCCTCGCCCGCCGTAATAAATAGACACCCCCTCCACACCCTCTTTCCCCAACCTCGTGTTGTT
CGGAGCGCACACACACACAACCAGATCTCCCCCAAATCCACCCGTCGGCACCTCCGCTTCAAGGTACGCC
GCTCGTCCTCCCCCCCCCCCCCCTCTCTACCTTCTCTAGATCGGCGTTCCGGTCCATGGTTAGGGCCCGG
TAGTTCTACTTCTGTTCATGTTTGTGTTAGATCCGTGTTTGTGTTAGATCCGTGCTGCTAGCGTTCGTAC
ACGGATGCGACCTGTACGTCAGACACGTTCTGATTGCTAACTTGCCAGTGTTTCTCTTTGGGGAATCCTG
GGATGGCTCTAGCCGTTCCGCAGACGGGATCGATTTCATGATTTTTTTTGTTTCGTTGCATAGGGTTTGG
TTTGCCCTTTTCCTTTATTTCAATATATGCCGTGCACTTGTTTGTCGGGTCATCTTTTCATGCTTTTTTT
TGTCTTGGTTGTGATGATGTGGTCTGGTTGGGCGGTCGTTCTAGATCGGAGTAGAATTAATTCTGTTTCA
AACTACCTGGTGGATTTATTAATTTTGGATCTGTATGTGTGTGCCATACATATTCATAGTTACGAATTGA
AGATGATGGATGGAAATATCGATCTAGGATAGGTATACATGTTGATGCGGGTTTTACTGATGCATATACA
GAGATGCTTTTTGTTCGCTTGGTTGTGATGATGTGGTGTGGTTGGGCGGTCGTTCATTCGTTCTAGATCG
GAGTAGAATACTGTTTCAAACTACCTGGTGTATTTATTAATTTTGGAACTGTATGTGTGTGTCATACATC
TTCATAGTTACGAGTTTAAGATGGATGGAAATATCGATCTAGGATAGGTATACATGTTGATGTGGGTTTT
ACTGATGCATATACATGATGGCATATGCAGCATCTATTCATATGCTCTAACCTTGAGTACCTATCTATTA
TAATAAACAAGTATGTTTTATAATTATTTTGATCTTGATATACTTGGATGATGGCATATGCAGCAGCTAT
ATGTGGATTTTTTTAGCCCTGCCTTCATACGCTATTTATTTGCTTGGTACTGTTTCTTTTGTCGATGCTC
ACCCTGTTGTTTGGTGTTACTTCTGCAGGGATCCTAGACCCTGATGAGTCCGTGAGGACGAAACGAGTAA
GCTCGTCGGTCTAGAGGACAGAATTTTTCAACGGGTGTGCCAATGGCCACTTTCCAGGTGGCAAAGCCCG
TTGAGCTTCTCAGGCCAACATGAGGATCACCCATGTCTGCAGGGCCTGAGAAGTGGCACGAGACGGAGCT
CAGTCTGACCGCGGCGTCTCTGGCCGGCATGGTCCCAGCCTCCTCGCTGGCGCCGGCTGGGCAACATGCT
TCGGCATGGCGAATGGGACGGTACCCGGCCGGAATTCGACCCAGCTTTCTTGTACAAAGTTGGCATTATA
AAAAATAATTGCTCATCAATTTGTTGCAACGAACAGGTCACTATCAGTCAAAATAAAATCATTATTTGCC
ATCCAGCTGATATCCCCTATAGTGAGTCGTATTACATGGTCATAGCATCCCCTATAGTGAGTCGTATTAC
ATGGTCATAGCTGTTTCCTGGCAGCTCTGGCCCGTGTCTCAAAATCTCTGATGTTACATTGCACAAGATA
AAAATATATCATCATGCCTCCTCTGGACCAGCCAGGACAGAAATGCCTCGACTTCGCTGCTACCCAAGGT
TGCCGGGTGACGCACACCGTGGAAACGGATGAAGGCACGAACCCAGTGGACATAAGCCTGTTCGGTTCGT
AAGCTGTAATGCAAGTAGCGTATGCGCTCACGCAACTGGTCCAGAACCTTGACCGAACGCAGCGGTGGTA
ACGGCGCAGTGGCGGTTTTCATGGCTTGTTATGACTGTTTTTTTGGGGTACAGTCTATGCCTCGGGCATC
CAAGCAGCAAGCGCGTTACGCCGTGGGTCGATGTTTGATGTTATGGAGCAGCAACGATGTTACGCAGCAG
GGCAGTCGCCCTAAAACAAAGTTAAACATTATGAGGGAAGCGGTGATCGCCGAAGTATCGACTCAACTAT
CAGAGGTAGTTGGCGTCATCGAGCGCCATCTCGAACCGACGTTGCTGGCCGTACATTTGTACGGCTCCGC
AGTGGATGGCGGCCTGAAGCCACACAGTGATATTGATTTGCTGGTTACGGTGACCGTAAGGCTTGATGAA
ACAACGCGGCGAGCTTTGATCAACGACCTTTTGGAAACTTCGGCTTCCCCTGGAGAGAGCGAGATTCTCC
GCGCTGTAGAAGTCACCATTGTTGTGCACGACGACATCATTCCGTGGCGTTATCCAGCTAAGCGCGAACT
GCAATTTGGAGAATGGCAGCGCAATGACATTCTTGCAGGTATCTTCGAGCCAGCCACGATCGACATTGAT
CTGGCTATCTTGCTGACAAAAGCAAGAGAACATAGCGTTGCCTTGGTAGGTCCAGCGGCGGAGGAACTCT
TTGATCCGGTTCCTGAACAGGATCTATTTGAGGCGCTAAATGAAACCTTAACGCTATGGAACTCGCCGCC
CGACTGGGCTGGCGATGAGCGAAATGTAGTGCTTACGTTGTCCCGCATTTGGTACAGCGCAGTAACCGGC
AAAATCGCGCCGAAGGATGTCGCTGCCGACTGGGCAATGGAGCGCCTGCCGGCCCAGTATCAGCCCGTCA
TACTTGAAGCTAGACAGGCTTATCTTGGACAAGAAGAAGATCGCTTGGCCTCGCGCGCAGATCAGTTGGA
AGAATTTGTCCACTACGTGAAAGGCGAGATCACCAAGGTAGTCGGCAAATAACCCTCGAGCCACCCATGA
CCAAAATCCCTTAACGTGAGTTACGCGTCGTTCCACTGAGCGTCAGACCCCGTAGAAAAGATCAAAGGAT
CTTCTTGAGATCCTTTTTTTCTGCGCGTAATCTGCTGCTTGCAAACAAAAAAACCACCGCTACCAGCGGT
GGTTTGTTTGCCGGATCAAGAGCTACCAACTCTTTTTCCGAAGGTAACTGGCTTCAGCAGAGCGCAGATA
CCAAATACTGTTCTTCTAGTGTAGCCGTAGTTAGGCCACCACTTCAAGAACTCTGTAGCACCGCCTACAT
ACCTCGCTCTGCTAATCCTGTTACCAGTGGCTGCTGCCAGTGGCGATAAGTCGTGTCTTACCGGGTTGGA
CTCAAGACGATAGTTACCGGATAAGGCGCAGCGGTCGGGCTGAACGGGGGGTTCGTGCACACAGCCCAGC
TTGGAGCGAACGACCTACACCGAACTGAGATACCTACAGCGTGAGCTATGAGAAAGCGCCACGCTTCCCG
AAGGGAGAAAGGCGGACAGGTATCCGGTAAGCGGCAGGGTCGGAACAGGAGAGCGCACGAGGGAGCTTCC
AGGGGGAAACGCCTGGTATCTTTATAGTCCTGTCGGGTTTCGCCACCTCTGACTTGAGCGTCGATTTTTG
TGATGCTCGTCAGGGGGGCGGAGCCTATGGAAAAACGCCAGCAACGCGGCCTTTTTACGGTTCCTGGCCT
TTTGCTGGCCTTTTGCTCACATGTTCTTTCCTGCGTTATCCCCTGATTCTGTGGATAACCGTATTACCGC
CTTTGAGTGAGCTGATACCGCTCGCCGCAGCCGAACGACCGAGCGCAGCGAGTCAGTGAGCGAGGAAGCG
GAAGAGCGCCCAATACGCAAACCGCCTCTCCCCGCGCGTTGGCCGATTCATTAATGCAGCTGGCACGACA
GGTTTCCCGACTGGAAAGCGGGCAGTGAGCGCAACGCAATTAATACGCGTACCGCGAGCCAGGAAGAGTT
TGTAGAAACGCAAAAAGGCCATCCGTCAGGATGGCCTTCTGCTTAGTTTGATGCCTGGCAGTTTATGGCG
GGCGTCCTGCCCGCCACCCTCCGGGCCGTTGCTTCACAACGTTCAAATCCGCTCCCGGCGGATTTGTCCT
ACTCAGGAGAGCGTTCACCGACAAACAACAGATAAAACGAAAGGCCCAGTCTTCCGACTGAGCCTTTCGT
TTTATTTGATGCCTGGCAGTTCCCTACTCTCGCGTTAACGCTTGCATGGATGT
Features (pLannotate 1.2.2; 16 found; start..end, strand, type, name):
     51..134     +  protein_bind   attL1 (fragment): mutant version of attL; recombination site for the Gateway® LR reaction LR Clonase™
    125..145     +  protein_bind   attB5: mutant version of attB; core recombination site for the Gateway® BP reaction BP Clonase™
    166..2128    +  promoter       Ubi promoter: maize polyubiquitin gene promoter
   2141..2164    +  misc_RNA       sTRSV HHRz (fragment): hammerhead ribozyme from the tobacco ringspot virus satellite RNA (Khvorova et al., 2003)
   2258..2276    +  misc_RNA       MS2 stem loop: stem loop that binds the bacteriophage MS2 coat protein
   2419..2518    -  protein_bind   attL2: mutant version of attL; recombination site for the Gateway® LR reaction LR Clonase™
   2536..2554    -  promoter       T7 promoter: promoter for bacteriophage T7 RNA polymerase
   2571..2589    -  promoter       T7 promoter: promoter for bacteriophage T7 RNA polymerase
   2779..2802    +  promoter       Pc promoter (fragment): intI1 (promoter lies within the coding sequence); class 1 integron promoter
   2978..3034    +  CDS            GmR (fragment): gentamycin acetyltransferase; aacC1; confers resistance to gentamycin
   3041..3832    +  CDS            SmR: aminoglycoside adenylyltransferase (Murphy, 1985); aadA; confers resistance to spectinomycin and streptomycin
   3925..4513    +  rep_origin     ori: high-copy-number ColE1/pMB1/pBR322/pUC origin of replication
   4696..4788    +  CDS            lacI (fragment): lac repressor; lacI; The lac repressor binds to the lac operator to inhibit transcription in E. coli. This inhibition can be relieved by adding lactose or isopropyl-β-D-thiogalactopyranoside (IPTG).
   4843..4870    -  terminator     rrnB T2 terminator: transcription terminator T2 from the E. coli rrnB gene
   5002..5045    +  terminator     rrnB T1 terminator: Escherichia coli rrnB; transcription terminator T1 from the E. coli rrnB gene
   5092..35      -  CDS            lacZα (fragment) (across the origin): LacZα fragment of β-galactosidase; lacZ fragment
