[The description below was written by a language model from this plasmid's Addgene catalogue record and pLannotate feature annotations shown in this document.]
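Description:
pYPQ141-ZmUbi-RZ-Aac.3 is a roughly 5.1 kb Gateway entry clone for plant CRISPR work, derived from pYPQ141-ZmUbi-RZ-Lb and supplied as an empty backbone into which a user-chosen guide sequence is inserted. It is maintained in E. coli on a high-copy ColE1/pUC-type origin and selected with spectinomycin through the aadA (SmR) aminoglycoside adenylyltransferase gene. That gene sits downstream of a class 1 integron Pc promoter fragment and a short remnant of a gentamicin resistance gene. Small lacI and lacZα fragments, rrnB T1/T2 terminators and two T7 promoters outside the cassette appear to be backbone leftovers.

The payload lies between an attL5-type site and attL2. The depositor sequence annotates the upstream site as attL5, while the sequencing-derived record, one nucleotide shorter, splits the same region into an attL1 fragment plus an attB5 core. These sites allow LR recombination of the cassette into a destination vector, in a multisite format typically combined with a separate nuclease entry clone. Within the cassette, the maize polyubiquitin (ZmUbi) Pol II promoter drives an AacCas12b single-guide RNA scaffold. Because Pol II transcripts carry extra flanking sequence, the guide is released by ribozyme self-cleavage. A hammerhead ribozyme fragment is annotated just after the promoter, but no second ribozyme or plant terminator is annotated, so the feature tables do not show how the 3' end is processed.

This ".3" version carries an MS2 stem loop in the third stem loop of the scaffold. The loop binds MS2 coat protein, so effector fusions to that protein could be recruited to the Cas12b–guide complex. The associated work concerns Cas12b-based plant genome engineering.
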