Addgene plasmid #136377: pYPQ141-ZmUbi-RZ-Aac.3
Purpose: (Empty Backbone) Gateway entry clone for AacCas12b sgRNA expression under ZmUbi promoter with ribozyme processing; sgRNA scaffold with MS2 at the third stem loop is used
Depositing lab: Yiping Qi. Depositing organization: University of Maryland, College Park. Publication: CRISPR-Cas12b enables efficient plant genome engineering. Ming M, Ren Q, Pan C, He Y, Zhang Y, Liu S, Zhong Z, Wang J, Malzahn AA, Wu J, Zheng X, Zhang Y, Qi Y. Nat Plants. 2020 Mar;6(3):202-208. doi: 10.1038/s41477-020-0614-6. Epub 2020 Mar 9. PubMed 32170285.
Backbone
  Vector backbone: pYPQ141-ZmUbi-RZ-Lb
  Vector type: Plant Expression, CRISPR
Growth in bacteria
  Bacterial resistance: Spectinomycin, 50 μg/mL
  Growth temperature: 37°C
  Growth strain: DH5alpha
  Copy number: High Copy
Terms and licenses: Academic/Nonprofit Terms; Industry Terms: Not Available to Industry
How to cite: pYPQ141-ZmUbi-RZ-Aac.3 was a gift from Yiping Qi (Addgene plasmid # 136377 ; http://n2t.net/addgene:136377 ; RRID:Addgene_136377)
